>Addgene plasmid #160543 | pEFEX1-A2aGH | addgene full sequence | sequence record 317760 | Addgene NGS Result
TGCTATTGAAGTGCAAGATGGAAACGCAGAAAATGAACCGGGGATGCGACGTGCAAGATTACCTATGCAA
TAGATGCAATAGTTTCTCCAGGAACCGAAATACATACATTGTCTTCCGTAAAGCGCTAGACTATATATTA
TTATACAGGTTCAAATATACTATCTGTTTCAGGGAAAACTCCCAGGTTCGGATGTTCAAAATTCAATGAT
GGGTAACAAGTACGATCGTAAATCTGTAAAACAGTTTGTCGGATATTAGGCTGTATCTCCTCAAAGCGTA
TTCGAATATCATTGAGAAGCTGCAGCGTCACATCGGATAATAATGATGGCAGCCATTGTAGAAGTGCCTT
TTGCATTTCTAGTCTCTTTCTCGGTCTAGCTAGTTTTACTACATCGCGAAGATAGAATCTTAGATCACAC
TGCCTTTGCTGAGCTGGATCAATAGAGTAACAAAAGAGTGGTAAGGCCTCGTTAAAGGACAAGGACCTGA
GCGGAAGTGTATCGTACAGTAGACGGAGTATACTAGGTATAGTCTATAGTCCGTGGAATTAATTCTCATG
TTTGACAGCTTATCATCGATAAGAGCTGACCTAGATCTGTTTAGCTTGCCTCGTCCCCGCCGGGTCACCC
GGCCAGCGACATGGAGGCCCAGAATACCCTCCTTGACAGTCTTGACGTGCGCAGCTCAGGGGCATGATGT
GACTGTCGCCCGTACATTTAGCCCATACATCCCCATGTATAATCATTTGCATCCATACATTTTGATGGCC
GCACGGCGCGAAGCAAAAATTACGGCTCCTCGCTGCAGACCTGCGAGCAGGGAAACGCTCCCCTCACAGA
CGCGTTGAATTGTCCCCACGCCGCGCCCCTGTAGAGAAATATAAAAGGTTAGGATTTGCCACTGAGGTTC
TTCTTTCATATACTTCCTTTTAAAATCTTGCTAGGATACAGTTCTCACATCACATCCGAACATAAACAAC
CCGGCCGATGATTTTCAATCCGGTCATATCAAATCACAAGTTGAGCCATTATATTCATGTTTTTTGTACA
TTCACCACGTTCTGCATATTAGGTACTGAAACACGTCAGGCTATAACGGCGCTTTCCACCTACACTCCGG
CCTTCGTTACTGCTCCGACCGTTCTCTGGTCTAATTGTTCATCCTGCATGCTAATGGGGATTATGCAATC
TTTAAATGCTTACACTTGGATGAAAGATCACCAAGTCTTGTTTTTAGGTGTAACTACTGGGTACTGTGGT
GCCCTGTCTTCCTTTTCTAGTATGCTGCTAGAGATGTTCGAACACTCTACAAACTTAACTAACGGTAATA
TCGCTAACCACACAAAACTGCCGAACAGAGCTTACGGTATAATGGAGTTTTTATCTGTCTTGCTCGTTCA
TCTTATGGTTTCCATGGGTAGTCTTATTTTCGGTAGGCAACTTGGTAAGGAGGTTATTGTTGCTTATGGA
TCTAGTTCGTTTTCGAAGCCATATACCCCTCCCTCAGACACTGTAAAGGAAAATGCTGGTGATGTTGATA
CACAAGAAATGGAAAAAAATATTCTAGAGTTTAAATTCAAAACTCCAGCACCATTTTTTAAGAAATTTTT
TGATATTGTGGATAAACTCGCGTATGCACTAGCTTTTCCATTAATTATTTTGTTTGTGGTGCTGTGTGCG
TATTATGAGAACTATTCGAGGGGCAAGTGGACACTACCATGTCTATTTGGAATTTTCGCTGGTTTCCTAA
GATATTGGTTGGCAGAAATGTTTAATAAAACAAACAAAAAGTTTCCATTGGGTACTTTCTTGGCAAACGT
TTTCGCCACTTTATTGATTGGCATATTTACCATGGTGCAACGTGGTAAAAAACACTTTTCTACGGACGTT
CCAATTGTGAACTCGTTGAATTCATGTCATATTGTTTCTGCGTTAATATCCGGATTTTGCGGCACTTTGA
GTACCATTAGCACGTTTATCAATGAAGGGTATAAGCTATCATTTATTAACATGCTTATTTATTATACTGT
TTCGATTGCAATTTCATATTGCTTATTGGTGATAACTCTCGGATCCTATGCTTGGACTAGAGGATTGACC
AACCCGATTTGTTAGCTTAAGAGTTGAAGACATGGGTATCTATTACTGTACGGGTTCTTACTATGGTATG
GACTACTGGGGTCAAGGAACCTCAGTCACCGTCTCCTGATAACAAAAGCTTATTTCTGAAGAAGACTTGT
AATAGCTCGAGATCTGATAACAACAGTGTAGATGTAACAAAATCGACTTTGTTCCCACTGTACTTTTAGC
TCGTACAAAATACAATATACTTTTCATTTCTCCGTAAACAACATGTTTTCCCATGTAATATCCTTTTCTA
TTTTTCGTTCCGTTACCAACTTTACACATACTTTATATAGCTATTCACTTCTATACACTAAAAAACTAAG
ACAATTTTAATTTTGCTGCCTGCCATATTTCAATTTGTTATAAATTCCTATAATTTATCCTATTAGTAGC
TAAAAAAAGATGAATGTGAATCGAATCCTAAGAGAATTGACGAGGAGTAGAGTATGAGTATTCAACATTT
CCGTGTCGCCCTTATTCCCTTTTTTGCGGCATTTTGCCTTCCTGTTTTTGCTCACCCAGAAACGCTGGTG
AAAGTAAAAGATGCTGAAGATCAGTTGGGTGCACGAGTGGGTTACATCGAACTGGATCTCAACAGCGGTA
AGATCCTTGAGAGTTTTCGCCCCGAAGAACGTTTTCCAATGATGAGCACTTTTAAAGTTCTGCTATGTGG
CGCGGTATTATCCCGTATTGACGCCGGGCAAGAGCAACTCGGTCGCCGCATACACTATTCTCAGAATGAC
TTGGTTGAGTACTCACCAGTCACAGAAAAGCATCTTACGGATGGCATGACAGTAAGAGAATTATGCAGTG
CTGCCATAACCATGAGTGATAACACTGCGGCCAACTTACTTCTGACAACGATCGGAGGACCGAAGGAGCT
AACCGCTTTTTTGCACAACATGGGGGATCATGTAACTCGCCTTGATCGTTGGGAACCGGAGCTGAATGAA
GCCATACCAAACGACGAGCGTGACACCACGATGCCTGTAGCAATGGCAACAACGTTGCGCAAACTATTAA
CTGGCGAACTACTTACTCTAGCTTCCCGGCAACAATTAATAGACTGGATGGAGGCGGATAAAGTTGCAGG
ACCACTTCTGCGCTCGGCCCTTCCGGCTGGCTGGTTTATTGCTGATAAATCTGGAGCCGGTGAGCGTGGG
TCTCGCGGTATCATTGCAGCACTGGGGCCAGATGGTAAGCCCTCCCGTATCGTAGTTATCTACACGACGG
GGAGTCAGGCAACTATGGATGAACGAAATAGACAGATCGCTGAGATAGGTGCCTCACTGATTAAGCATTG
GTAACTGTCAGACCAAGTTTACTCATATATACTTTAGATTGATTTAAAACTTCATTTTTAATTTAAAAGG
ATCTAGGTGAAGATCCTTTTTGATAATCTCATGACCAAAATCCCTTAACGTGAGTTTTCGTTCCACTGAG
CGTCAGACCCCGTAGAAAAGATCAAAGGATCTTCTTGAGATCCTTTTTTTCTGCGCGTAATCTGCTGCTT
GCAAACAAAAAAACCACCGCTACCAGCGGTGGTTTGTTTGCCGGATCAAGAGCTACCAACTCTTTTTCCG
AAGGTAACTGGCTTCAGCAGAGCGCAGATACCAAATACTGTTCTTCTAGTGTAGCCGTAGTTAGGCCACC
ACTTCAAGAACTCTGTAGCACTGCCTACATACCTCGCTCTGCTAATCCTGTTACCAGTGGCTGCTGCCAG
TGGCGATAAGTCGTGTCTTACCGGGTTGGACTCAAGACGATAGTTACCGGATAAGGCGCAGCGGTCGGGC
TGAACGGGGGGTTCGTGCACACAGCCCAGCTTGGAGCGAACGACCTACACCGAACTGAGATACCTACAGC
GTGAGCTATGAGAAAGCGCCACGCTTCCCGAAGGGAGAAAGGCGGACAGGTATCCGGTAAGCGGCAGGGT
CGGAACAGGAGAGCGCACGAGGGAGCTTCCAGGGGGAAACGCCTGGTATCTTTATAGTCCTGTCGGGTTT
CGCCACCTCTGACTTGAGCGTCGATTTTTGTGATGCTCGTCAGGGGGGCGGAGCCTATGGAAAAACGCCA
GCAACGCGGCCTTTTTACGGTTCCTGGCCTTTTGCTGGCCTTTTGCTCACATGTTCTTTCCTGCGTTATC
CCCTGATTCTGTGGATAACCGTATTACCGCCTTTGAGTGAGCTGATACCGCTCGCCGCAGCCGAACGACC
GAGCGCAGCGAGTCAGTGAGCGAGGAAGCGGAAGAGCGCCCAATACGCAAACCGCCTCTCCCCGCGCGTT
GGCCGATTCATTAATGCAGGGCCGCAGCTTGCAAATTAAAGCCTTCGAGCGTCCCAAAACCTTCTCAAGC
AAGGTTTTCAGTATAATGTTACATGCGTACACGCGTCTGTACAGAAAAAAAAGAAAAATTTGAAATATAA
ATAACGTTCTTAATACTAACATAACTATAAAAAAATAAATAGGGACCTAGACTTCAGGTTGTCTAACTCC
TTCCTTTTCGGTTAGAGCGGATGTGGGGGGAGGGCGTGAATGTAAGCGTGACATAACTAATTACATGATG
CGGCCCTCTAGATGCATGCTCGAGCCGTACAGTAATAGATACCCATGTCTTCAACTCTTAAGTTATTAAT
GATGATGATGATGATGATGATGATGATGTGATGACACGTGCTTGTACAGCTCGTCCATGCCGAGAGTGAT
CCCGGCGGCGGTCACGAACTCCAGCAGGACCATGTGATCGCGCTTCTCGTTGGGGTCTTTGCTCAGGGCG
GACTGGGTGCTCAGGTAGTGGTTGTCGGGCAGCAGCACGGGGCCGTCGCCGATGGGGGTGTTCTGCTGGT
AGTGGTCGGCGAGCTGCACGCTGCCGTCCTCGATGTTGTGGCGGATCTTGAAGTTCACCTTGATGCCGTT
CTTCTGCTTGTCGGCCATGATATAGACGTTGTGGCTGTTGTAGTTGTACTCCAGCTTGTGCCCCAGGATG
TTGCCGTCCTCCTTGAAGTCGATGCCCTTCAGCTCGATGCGGTTCACCAGGGTGTCGCCCTCGAACTTCA
CCTCGGCGCGGGTCTTGTAGTTGCCGTCGTCCTTGAAGAAGATGGTGCGCTCCTGGACGTAGCCTTCGGG
CATGGCGGACTTGAAGAAGTCGTGCTGCTTCATGTGGTCGGGGTAGCGGCTGAAGCACTGCACGCCGTAG
GTCAGGGTGGTCACGAGGGTGGGCCAGGGCACGGGCAGCTTGCCGGTGGTGCAGATGAACTTCAGGGTCA
GCTTGCCGTAGGTGGCATCGCCCTCGCCCTCGCCGGACACGCTGAACTTGTGGCCGTTTACGTCGCCGTC
CAGCTCGACCAGGATGGGCACCACCCCGGTGAACAGCTCCTCGCCCTTGCTCACCATCCGCGGGGACACT
CCTGCTCCATCCTGGGCCAGGGGGTCATCTAGGCCAGGGGGCTCTGGGCACACTCCCTTGAGCTCATGGC
TAAGGAGCTCCACGTCTGGGAGGCCCGTGTTCCCCTGGGACTCTTGGGCACTCCCTCCACTCACCAGCCC
CAGGGCGTAGCCATTGGGCCTCCGCTCAGGGTGGGGAGCACTGCCGTTGGCCCACACTCCTGGCGGGTGG
CCGTTGAGACGGAGGCTGACCTGCTCTCCGTCACTGCCATGAGCTGCCAAGACCCGGGCACTGGTGCCAG
CTGCCTTGAAAGGTTCTTGCTGCCTCAGGACGTGGCTGCGAATGATCTTGCGGAAGGTCTGGCGGAACTC
GCGGATACGGTAGGCGTAGATGAAGGGATTCACAACCGAATTGGTGTGGGAGAGGACGATGGCCAGGTAC
ATGAGCCAGAGAGGGGCGTGGCTGCAGTCGGGGCAGAAGAAAGTGAAGCAGTTGATGATGTGTAGGGGCA
GCCAGCAGAGGGCAAAGAGCCCCACAATGATGGCCAGTGACTTGGCAGCATGGACCTCCTTCTGCAGTGT
GGACCGTGCCCGCTCCCCCGGCAGAGGCTGGCTCTCCATCTGCTTCAGCTGTCGTCGCGCCGCCAGGAAG
ATCCGCAAATAGACACCCAGCATGAGCAGCAGGGGCACCAGCACACAGGCAAAGAAGTTGAAGTACACCA
TGTAGTTCATGGGGACCACATCCTCAAAGAGACAGGCCACTTGGCCCTCCCCGCAGCCCTGGGAGTGGTT
CTTGCCCTCCTTTGGCTGACCGCAGTTGTTCCAACCTAGCATGGGAGTCAGGCCGATGGCAAACGACAGC
ACCCAGCAGATGGCAATGATGCCCTTAGCCCTCGTGCCGGTCACCAAGCCATTGTACCGGAGCGGGATGC
GGATGGCAATGTAGCGGTCAATGGCGATGGCCAGGAGACTGAAGATGGAGCTCTGCGTGAGGACCAGGAC
GAAGCAGGCAATGAAGAGGCAGCCGTGGCAGGCAGCGCAGAACCCGGTGCTGATGGTGATGGCAAAGGGG
ATGGCGAGCACACCCACTGCGATGTCGGCCGCCGCCAGTGACACCACAAAGTAGTTGGTGACGTTCTGCA
GGTTGCTGTTGAGCCACACGGCCCAGCACACCAGCACATTGCCCAGGATGGCCAGCACAGCAATGGCCAG
CTCCACCGTGATGTACACCGAGGAGCCCATGATGGGCATGACGTCCGGCCGAGCTTCTCTCTTGTCCAAA
GAGCCTTCTGCAGCGGAACCGACGGTAGTAGAAATAACCGGTTGAGCTAGAGCCAAGGGCAAAGCAGCGA
AGATAGCCAACAAGACAATCAAAACCTTCATGATCCAAGCTTAATATTCCCTATAGTGAGTCGTATTACA
GCTGCTAGTAGTCCGATCCGGGGTTTTTTCTCCTTGACGTTAAAGTATAGAGGTATATTAACAATTTTTT
GTTGATACTTTTATTACATTTGAATAAGAAGTAATACAAACCGAAAATGTTGAAAGTATTAGTTAAAGTG
GTTATGCAGTTTTTGCATTTATATATCTGTTAATAGATCAAAAATCATCGCTTCGCTGATTAATTACCCC
AGAAATAAGGCTAAAAAACTAATCGCATTATCATCCTATGGTTGTTAATTTGATTCGTTCATTTGAAGGT
TTGTGGGGCCAGGTTACTGCCAATTTTTCCTCTTCATAACCATAAAAGCTAGTATTGTAGAATCTTTATT
GTTCGGAGCAGTGCGGCGCGAGGCACATCTGCGTTTCAGGAACGCGACCGGTGAAGACGAGGACGCACGG
AGGAGAGTCTTCCTTCGGAGGGCTGTCACCCGCTCGGCGGCTTCTAATCCGTGGACTAGTGGATCGATCC
CC
[124 nt withheld, positions 7423-7546]
C
[91 nt withheld, positions 7548-7638]
A
[49 nt withheld, positions 7640-7688]
CCTTTGACGTTGGAGTCCACGTTCTTT
[37 nt withheld, positions 7716-7752]
ACCCTATCTCGGTCTATTCTTTTGATTTATAAGGGATTTTGCCGATTTCGGCCTATTGGTTAAAAAATGA
GCTGATTTAACAAAAATTTAACGCGAATTTTAACAAAATATTAACGCTTACAATTTAAATATTTGCTTAT
ACAATCT
[37 nt withheld, positions 7900-7936]
GGAGCTTCCCATTGCGAATACCGCTTCCACAAACATTGCTCAAAAGTATCTCTTTGCTATATATCTCTGT
GCTATATCCCTATATAACCTACCCATCCACCTTTCGCTCCTTGAACTTGCATCTAAACTCGACCTCTACA
TTTTTTATGTTTATCTCTAGTATTACTCTTTAGACAAAAAAATTGTAGTAAGAACTATTCATAGAGTGAA
TCGAAAACAATACGAAAATGTAAACATTTCCTATACGTAGTATATAGAGACAAAATAGAAGAAACCGTTC
ATAATTTTCTGACCAATGAAGAATCATCAACGCTATCACTTTCTGTTCACAAAGTATGCGCAATCCACAT
CGGTATAGAATATAATCGGGGATGCCTTTATCTTGAAAAAATGCACCCGCAGCTTCGCTAGTAATCAGTA
AACGCGGGAAGTGGAGTCAGGCTTTTTTTATGGAAGAGAAAATAGACACCAAAGTAGCCTTCTTCTAACC
TTAACGGACCTACAGTGCAAAAAGTTATCAAGAGACTGCATTATAGAGCGCACAAAGGAGAAAAAAAGTA
ATCTAAGATGCTTTGTTAGAAAAATAGCGCTCTCGGGATGCATTTTTGTAGAACAAAAAAGAAGTATAGA
TTCTTTGTTGGTAAAATAGCGCTCTCGCGTTGCATTTCTGTTCTGTAAAAATGCAGCTCAGATTCTTTGT
TTGAAAAATTAGCGCTCTCGCGTTGCATTTTTGTTTTACAAAAATGAAGCACAGATTCTTCGTTGGTAAA
ATAGCGCTTTCGCGTTGCATTTCTGTTCTGTAAAAATGCAGCTCAGATTCTTTGTTTGAAAAATTAGCGC
TCTCGCGTTGCATTTTTGTTCTACAAAATGAAGCACAGATGCTTCGTTAACAAAGATA
Features (pLannotate 1.2.2; 16 found; start..end, strand, type, name):
    144..524     -  CDS            RAF1 (fragment): RAF_YEAST - Experimental evidence at transcript level: Swiss-Prot protein existence level 2. Antagonizes transcriptional repression of recombinase FLP by REP1-REP2. May play a role in plasmid partitioning. From Saccharomyces cerevisiae (strain ATCC 204508 / S288c) (Baker's yeast).
    562..583     +  promoter       tet promoter (fragment): E. coli promoter for tetracycline efflux protein gene
    638..981     +  promoter       TEF promoter: Ashbya gossypii TEF promoter
    988..2112    +  CDS            FEX1: FEX1_YEAST - Experimental evidence at protein level: Swiss-Prot protein existence level 1. Fluoride channel required for the rapid expulsion of cytoplasmic fluoride. From Saccharomyces cerevisiae (strain ATCC 204508 / S288c) (Baker's yeast).
   2105..2206    +  CDS            HVM33_MOUSE (fragment): Experimental evidence at protein level: Swiss-Prot protein existence level 1. From Mus musculus (Mouse).
   2574..3434    +  CDS            AmpR: β-lactamase; bla; confers resistance to ampicillin, carbenicillin, and related antibiotics
   3605..4193    +  rep_origin     ori: high-copy-number ColE1/pMB1/pBR322/pUC origin of replication
   4376..4429    +  CDS            lacI (fragment): lac repressor; lacI; The lac repressor binds to the lac operator to inhibit transcription in E. coli. This inhibition can be relieved by adding lactose or isopropyl-β-D-thiogalactopyranoside (IPTG).
   4441..4688    -  terminator     CYC1 terminator: S. cerevisiae CYC1; transcription terminator for CYC1
   4771..4788    -  CDS            capTEV™ (fragment): composite tag for in vivo biotinylation, TEV protease cleavage, and 6xHis tagging
   4801..5517    -  CDS            EGFP: EGFP is a basic (constitutively fluorescent) green fluorescent protein published in 1996, derived from Aequorea victoria. It is reported to be a rapidly-maturing weak dimer with moderate acid sensitivity.
   5524..6759    -  CDS            ADORA2A: AA2AR_HUMAN - Also known as ADORA2. Experimental evidence at protein level: Swiss-Prot protein existence level 1. Receptor for adenosine (By similarity). The activity of this receptor is mediated by G proteins which activate adenylyl cyclase (By similarity). From Homo sapiens (Human).
   6910..6928    -  promoter       T7 promoter: promoter for bacteriophage T7 RNA polymerase
   6960..7401    -  promoter       GAL1 promoter: S. cerevisiae GAL1; inducible promoter, regulated by Gal4
   7423..7851    +  rep_origin     f1 ori (sequence partly withheld): f1 bacteriophage origin of replication; arrow indicates direction of (+) strand synthesis
   7947..8824    +  rep_origin     2μ ori: yeast 2μ plasmid origin of replication
