[The description below was written by a language model from this plasmid's Addgene catalogue record and pLannotate feature annotations shown in this document.]
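Description:
pEFEX1-A2aGH is a yeast expression and reporter plasmid of about 8.8 kb derived from pYES2, designed as a shuttle vector between E. coli and Saccharomyces cerevisiae. In bacteria it is maintained by a high-copy ColE1/pUC-type origin and selected with ampicillin through the β-lactamase gene. An f1 origin is also present. In yeast it replicates episomally from the 2μ origin, and a neighbouring fragment of the 2μ RAF1 gene is carried along with it. No URA3 or other auxotrophic marker appears in the feature table. Instead, the plasmid carries the S. cerevisiae FEX1 gene, encoding the fluoride channel that expels cytoplasmic fluoride, driven constitutively by the Ashbya gossypii TEF1 promoter. In keeping with the associated work on engineered fluoride sensitivity, FEX1 presumably acts as the selectable marker by restoring fluoride tolerance in a sensitive host.

The second cassette, on the opposite strand, places the human adenosine A2a receptor (ADORA2A) under the galactose-inducible GAL1 promoter, with the pYES2 T7 promoter lying between the two. The receptor is fused at its C-terminus to EGFP followed by a 10xHis tag. The His tag is picked up in the annotation only as a short fragment of a composite tag, and the brief mouse immunoglobulin, lacI and tet promoter hits are likely incidental matches. The catalogue entry names MFα terminators for both cassettes, whereas the annotation detects a CYC1 terminator downstream of the fusion and no annotated terminator after FEX1, so the terminator arrangement is not fully resolved by the record. The EGFP fusion gives a fluorescent readout of membrane protein expression from a fluoride-selected plasmid.
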