Addgene plasmid #160543: pEFEX1-A2aGH
Purpose: pYES2 derivative reporter plasmid encoding Ashbya gossypii PTEF1-Saccharomyces cerevisiae FEX1-MFaT; as well as PGAL1-Homo sapiens ADORA2A-EGFP-10HIS-MFaT.
Depositing lab: Michelle O'Malley. Depositing organization: University of California, Santa Barbara. Publication: Engineered fluoride sensitivity enables biocontainment and selection of genetically-modified yeasts. Yoo JI, Seppala S, O'Malley MA. Nat Commun. 2020 Oct 29;11(1):5459. doi: 10.1038/s41467-020-19271-1. PubMed 33122649.
Backbone
  Vector backbone: pYES2
  Vector type: Yeast Expression
Growth in bacteria
  Bacterial resistance: Ampicillin, 100 μg/mL
  Growth temperature: 37°C
  Growth strain: DH5alpha
  Copy number: Unknown
Gene/Insert
  Cloning method: Restriction Enzyme; 5′ cloning site unknown (unknown if destroyed); 3′ cloning site unknown (unknown if destroyed)
  Sequencing primers: 5′ unknown
Terms and licenses: Academic/Nonprofit Terms; Industry Terms: Not Available to Industry
How to cite: pEFEX1-A2aGH was a gift from Michelle O'Malley (Addgene plasmid # 160543 ; http://n2t.net/addgene:160543 ; RRID:Addgene_160543)
